Addgene plasmid #91061: pMOD_B2103
Purpose: Module B, Promoter: CmYLCV, Gene: SapI ccdb cassette for cloning multiple gRNA spacers with Csy4 spacers , Terminator: 35S
Depositing lab: Daniel Voytas. Depositing organization: University of Minnesota. Publication: A multi-purpose toolkit to enable advanced genome engineering in plants. Cermak T, Curtin SJ, Gil-Humanes J, Cegan R, Kono TJY, Konecna E, Belanto JJ, Starker CG, Mathre JW, Greenstein RL, Voytas DF. Plant Cell. 2017 May 18. pii: tpc.00922.2016. doi: 10.1105/tpc.16.00922. PubMed 28522548.
Backbone
  Vector backbone: pMOD_B2000
  Vector type: CRISPR
Growth in bacteria
  Bacterial resistance: Ampicillin, 100 μg/mL
  Growth temperature: 37°C
  Growth strain: ccdB Survival
  Copy number: High Copy
Gene/Insert
  Gene/Insert name: SapI ccdb cassette for cloning multiple gRNA spacers with Csy4 spacers
  Species: Synthetic
  Promoter: CmYLCV
  Cloning method: Gibson Cloning
  Sequencing primers: 5′ unknown
Terms and licenses: Academic/Nonprofit Terms; Industry Terms: Not Available to Industry
How to cite: pMOD_B2103 was a gift from Daniel Voytas (Addgene plasmid # 91061 ; http://n2t.net/addgene:91061 ; RRID:Addgene_91061)
