[The description below was written by a language model from this plasmid's Addgene catalogue record and pLannotate feature annotations shown in this document.]
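Description:
pMOD_B2103 is a small (about 3.5 kb) high-copy E. coli cloning plasmid built on the pMOD_B2000 backbone. It serves as a "Module B" component in a modular plant genome engineering toolkit. It replicates from a ColE1/pUC-type origin and is selected with ampicillin through the bla (AmpR) gene and its native promoter. Because it carries a functional ccdB toxin gene, it must be propagated in a ccdB-tolerant strain. It is an intermediate vector for building guide RNA expression units rather than a plant transformation vector itself, and the feature table shows no T-DNA borders or plant selection marker.

The payload is a synthetic polycistronic gRNA cloning cassette. According to the record, it is driven by the CmYLCV (Cestrum yellow leaf curling virus) promoter, a Pol II plant promoter that the automated annotation did not detect, and it ends in the CaMV 35S terminator, annotated as the CaMV poly(A) signal. Between these elements lie a Streptococcus pyogenes Cas9 gRNA scaffold, a short match annotated as a PDK intron fragment, and a ccdA fragment followed by intact ccdB. The ccdB region forms a SapI-flanked counter-selection stuffer. Digestion with the type IIS enzyme SapI releases the stuffer so that several gRNA spacers can be inserted, and in standard strains only recombinants that have lost ccdB survive.

In the finished array the guides are separated by Csy4 recognition sites. The Csy4 endoribonuclease can therefore cleave a single Pol II transcript into individual functional gRNAs. This arrangement supports multiplexed Cas9 editing in plants once the module is assembled with the toolkit's other modules.
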