Features (pLannotate 1.2.2; 8 found; start..end, strand, type, name):
     80..668     +  rep_origin     ori: high-copy-number ColE1/pMB1/pBR322/pUC origin of replication
   1378..1453    +  misc_RNA       gRNA scaffold: guide RNA scaffold for the Streptococcus pyogenes CRISPR/Cas9 system
   1474..1539    +  intron         PDK intron (fragment): pdk; modified pyruvate orthophosphate dikinase intron from Flaveria trinervia 3.0
   1630..1788    +  CDS            ccdA (fragment): CCDA_ECO57 - Also known as H, letA. Experimental evidence at protein level: Swiss-Prot protein existence level 1. Antitoxin component of a type II toxin-antitoxin (TA) system which inhibits the post-segregational killing (PSK) of plasmid-free cells, also referred to as a plasmid addiction system. Binds to and blocks the activity of CcdB; will also remove bound CcdB protein from the CcdB-GyrA complex by forming a CcdA-CcdB complex, a process termed rejuvenation. Functions as a transcriptional corepressor for the ccdAB operon, repression also requires CcdB (By similarity). From Escherichia coli
   1793..2095    +  CDS            ccdB: CCDB_ECOLI - Also known as G, letB, letD. Experimental evidence at protein level: Swiss-Prot protein existence level 1. Toxic component of a type II toxin-antitoxin (TA) system, functioning in plasmid maintainence. Responsible for the post- segregational killing (PSK) of plasmid-free cells, also referred to as a plasmid addiction system. Half-life of over 2 hours. Cell killing by CcdB is accompanied by filamentation, defects in chromosome and plasmid segregation, defects in cell division, formation of anucleate cells, decreased DNA synthesis and plasmid loss. Interferes with the activity of DN
   2126..2300    +  polyA_signal   CaMV poly(A) signal: cauliflower mosaic virus polyadenylation signal
   2381..2481    +  promoter       AmpR promoter: bla
   2482..3342    +  CDS            AmpR: β-lactamase; bla; confers resistance to ampicillin, carbenicillin, and related antibiotics
>Addgene plasmid #91061 | pMOD_B2103 | addgene full sequence | sequence record 181853 | Addgene NGS Result
GCCTTGACGGCAAAATCCCTTAACGTGAGTTTTCGTTCCACTGAGCGTCAGACCCCGTAGAAAAGATCAA
AGGATCTTCTTGAGATCCTTTTTTTCTGCGCGTAATCTGCTGCTTGCAAACAAAAAAACCACCGCTACCA
GCGGTGGTTTGTTTGCCGGATCAAGAGCTACTAACTCTTTTTCCGAAGGTAACTGGCTTCAGCAGAGCGC
AGATACCAAATACTGTTCTTCTAGTGTAGCCGTAGTTAGGCCACCACTTCAAGAACTCTGTAGCACCGCC
TACATACCTCGCTCTGCTAATCCTGTTACCAGTGGCTGCTGCCAGTGGCGATAAGTCGTGTCTTACCGGG
TTGGACTCAAGACGATAGTTACCGGATAAGGCGCAGCGGTCGGGCTGAACGGGGGGTTCGTGCTCACAGC
CCAGCTTGGAGCGAACGACCTACACCGAACTGAGATACCTACAGCGTGAGCTATGAGAAAGCGCCACGCT
TCCCGAAGGGAGAAAGGCGGACAGGTATCCGGTAAGCGGCAGGGTCGGAACAGGAGAGCGCACGAGGGAG
CTTCCAGGGGGAAACGCCTGGTATCTTTATAGTCCTGTCGGGTTTCGCCACCTCTGACTTGAGCGTCGAT
TTTTGTGATGCTCGTCAGGGGGGCGGAGCCTATGGAAAAACGCCAGCAACGCGGCCTTTTTACGGTTCCT
GGCCTTTTGCTGGCCTTTTGCTCACATGTTCTTTCCTGCGTTATCCCCTGATTCTGTGGATAACCGTATT
ACCGCCTTTGAGTGAGCTGATACCGCTCGCCGCAGCCGAACGACCGAGCGCAGCGAGTCAGTGAGCGAGG
AAGCGGGAGAGCGCCCACCTGCCAGGGGACGGCGCGCCGAAGAGCTGGCAGACATACTGTCCCACAAATG
AAGATGGAATCTGTAAAAGAAAACGCGTGAAATAATGCGTCTGACAAAGGTTAGGTCGGCTGCCTTTAAT
CAATACCAAAGTGGTCCCTACCACGATGGAAAAACTGTGCAGTCGGTTTGGCTTTTTCTGACGAACAAAT
AAGATTCGTGGCCGACAGGTGGGGGTCCACCATGTGAAGGCATCTTCAGACTCCAATAATGGAGCAATGA
CGTAAGGGCTTACGAAATAAGTAAGGGTAGTTTGGGAAATGTCCACTCACCCGTCAGTCTATAAATACTT
AGCCCCTCCCTCATTGTTAAGGGAGCAAAATCTCAGAGAGATAGTCCTAGAGAGAGAAAGAGAGCAAGTA
GCCTAGAAGTAGTCAAGGCGGCGAAGTATTCAGGCACGTGGCCAGGAAGAAGAAAAGCCAAGACGACGAA
AACAGGTAAGAGCTAAGCTTCCTGCAGGTTCACTGCCGTATAGGCAGGTTTTAGAGCTAGAAATAGCAAG
TTAAAATAAGGCTAGTCCGTTATCAACTTGAAAAAGTGGCACCGAGTCGGTGCGTTCACTGCCGTATAGG
CAGAAGCCAGATAACAGTATGCGTATTTGCGCGCTGATTTTTGCGGTATAAGAATATATACTGATATGTA
TACCCGAAGTATGTCAAAAGGAGGTATGCTATGAAGCAGCGTATTACAGTGACAGTTGACAGCGACAGCT
ATCAGTTGCTCAAGGCATATATGATGTCAATATCTCCGGTCTGGTAAGCACAACCATGCAGAATGAAGCC
CGTCGTCTGCGTGCCGAACGCTGGAAAGCGGAAAATCAGGAAGGGATGGCTGAGGTCGCCCGGTTTATTG
AAATGAACGGCTCTTTTGCTGACGAGAACAGGGGCTGGTGAAATGCAGTTTAAGGTTTACACCTATAAAA
GAGAGAGCCGTTATCGTCTGTTTGTGGATGTACAGAGTGATATTATTGACACGCCCGGGCGACGGATGGT
GATCCCCCTGGCCAGTGCACGTCTGCTGTCAGATAAAGTCTCCCGTGAACTTTACCCGGTGGTGCATATC
GGGGATGAAAGCTGGCGCATGATGACCACCGATATGGCCAGTGTGCCGGTTTCCGTTATCGGGGAAGAAG
TGGCTGATCTCAGCCACCGCGAAAATGACATCAAAAACGCCATTAACCTGATGTTCTGGGGAATATAAGC
TCTTCAGTCGATCGACAAGCTCGAGTTTCTCCATAATAATGTGTGAGTAGTTCCCAGATAAGGGAATTAG
GGTTCCTATAGGGTTTCGCTCATGTGTTGAGCATATAAGAAACCCTTAGTATGTATTTGTATTTGTAAAA
TACTTCTATCAATAAAATTTCTAATTCCTAAAACCAAAATCCAGTACTAAAATCCAGATCCCCCGAATTA
GAGCTCTACCGGTGACGCAGGTGATGAAAAGCCTTAGGGTCAGGTGGCACTTTTCGGGGAAATGTGCGAT
GAACCCCTATTTGTTTATTTTTCTAAATACATTCAAATATGTATCCGCTAATGAGACAATAACCCTGATA
AATGCTTCAATTATATTGAAAAAGGAAGAGTATGAGTATCCAACATTTCCGTGTCGCCCTTATTCCCTTT
TTTGCGGCCTTCTGCCTTCCTGTTTTTGCTCACCCAGAAACGCTGGTGAAAGTAAAAGATGCTGAAGATC
AGTTGGGTGCCCGAGTGGGTTACATTGAACTGGATCTCAACAGCGGCAAAATCTTAGAGAGTTTTCGCCC
CGAAGAACGCTTCCCAATGATGAGCACTTTCAAAGTTCTGCTATGTGGCGCGGTGTTATCCCGTATTGAT
GCTGGGCAAGAGCAACTCGGTCGCCGCATACACTATTCTCAGAATGACTTGGTTGAGTATTCACCAGTCA
CAGAAAAGCATCTTACGGATGGCATGACAGTAAGAGAATTATGTAGTGCTGCCATAACCATGAGTGATAA
CACTGCGGCCAACTTACTTCTGACAACGATTGGAGGACCGAAGGAGCTAACCGCTTTTTTGCACAACATG
GGGGATCATGTAACTCGCCTTGATCGTTGGGAACCGGAGCTGAATGAAGCCATACCAAACGACGAGCGTG
ACACCACGATGCCTGTAGCAATGGCAACAACTCTCCGCAAACTATTAACTGGCGAACTACTTACTCTTGC
TTCACGCCAGCAACTCATTGACTGGATGGAGGCGGACAAAGTTGCAGGACCACTTCTGCGCTCGGCACTT
CCGGCTGGCTGGTTTATTGCTGATAAATCTGGAGCCGGTGAGCGTGGCTCTCGCGGTATCATTGCAGCAC
TGGGGCCAGATGGTAAGCCCTCCCGTATCGTAGTTATCTACACGACGGGGAGTCAGGCAACTATGGATGA
ACGAAATAGACAGATCGCTGAGATAGGTGCCTCACTGATTAAGCATTGGTAACTGTCAGACGAAGGGAAA
TAAATAGTAGCCCGCCTGATGTGCGGGCTTTTTTTTGGTGGTGGTTACCAGTGTCGCTTAGCTACCGTAG
GTCCTCTTAGGCGGTCCGATTAGCGACATAGTCATCAAT
